>Addgene plasmid #19275 | pIND WS full (heatshock promotor) | addgene partial sequence | sequence record 25085 | 19275 with Ecdysone-fwd
GGTCGANGGCGCTATTCAGATCCTCTTCTGAGATGAGTTTTTGTTCGGGCCCAAGCTTAAGAGACCTTTC
TTTTTGGTCTTGGCCATTGATGATGAGCTGCCGGTATCAGCTGAGGGCACATTTCCTTTGGCAAACCACT
CAGGTAATTTTCTCTTTGACTCTGAAGATGATGCCTTGGTCTCGGTGACCACCTCTTTGCTCTCCTTACA
GCTCTCACAACTCTCTGCAGAGCTGGGGAAACGCCTCTTCCTGCTGGAATCACAAGGAGGCTGGGTTCTG
CTGTCGGAACCACTCTGAAGAATCTCAATCGCCATGTGGATGAGGTACGTGTCGATGTTTTCAGGAACTA
ACATTCTGATGAGTTTAACTTTATACATATCTGAGTTGATGGGAGGGTTTCGGATGACATCCATAATAAT
CTTCCAAGTCTCTGGGGTCAGGCCAGCTCGCTCCATATCCAGGGGGTAGCCGGCTTTCACCGCCTGGGCT
AAGTGCATGCCGACTGCTGTGAGAGGCAGGAGCCTGTTCTCAGCTATGCTGTGTAAGGGCATTTTCTTTT
CCTGGAATAGAGTGTATGTGACGGCCACAGACTGGGGGAGTGAGCAGTCTTTCTTTTCCATCTCCTGACT
TTTCTCCTGTTCCTTGTGAGGTTTGGCACTGGAAAGGAGGTCTGTCTGAACACTAGTTACTTGACAGAAA
TGTTTGATGACTCCCAACAGAGGGGCCAACAGANCAGCTTTGCCTTCAGANACACCGTCGATCTGTTTCA
TGTTTTCAACAGTAGTCGGTNNNCATTTNAGCNNTGNTCCAGCA
