[The description below was written by a language model from this plasmid's Addgene catalogue record.]
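Description:
pIND WS full (heatshock promotor) is a plasmid built on the pIND backbone (about 5 kb without insert) carrying a mouse Wrn cDNA of roughly 4.4 kb, giving a construct of around 9.4 kb. Wrn is the murine homologue of the Werner syndrome gene, which encodes a RecQ-family DNA helicase involved in genome maintenance. "Full" in the name suggests that the complete coding sequence is present, although the record does not say so explicitly. The cDNA was inserted by restriction cloning, with NotI at the 5′ end and HindIII at the 3′ end; whether either site survived cloning is not recorded. The plasmid is propagated in E. coli under ampicillin selection. Its copy number is listed as unknown, and the origin of replication is not stated.

The catalogue entry gives no vector type and no feature table, so the regulatory elements can only be inferred from the name. pIND is generally known as the response vector of an ecdysone-inducible mammalian expression system, in which hormone response elements sit upstream of a minimal heat shock promoter, and the parenthetical "heatshock promotor" is consistent with that arrangement driving Wrn. The record itself does not confirm the promoter structure, any mammalian selection marker, polyadenylation signal or epitope tag, so none of these should be assumed. The record also does not state an intended use. The construct would plausibly serve for regulated expression of mouse Wrn in cultured mammalian cells, for example in studies of Werner syndrome helicase function.
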