Addgene plasmid #19275: pIND WS full (heatshock promotor)
Depositing lab: Philip Leder. Depositing organization: Harvard Medical School.
Backbone
  Vector backbone: pIND
  Backbone size w/o insert (bp): 5000
  Vector type: n/a
Growth in bacteria
  Bacterial resistance: Ampicillin, 100 μg/mL
  Growth temperature: 37°C
  Growth strain: DH5alpha
  Copy number: Unknown
Gene/Insert
  Gene/Insert name: mouse Wrn cDNA
  Species: M. musculus (mouse)
  Insert size (bp): 4400
  Cloning method: Restriction Enzyme; 5′ cloning site NotI (unknown if destroyed); 3′ cloning site HindIII (unknown if destroyed)
  Sequencing primers: 5′ n/a
Terms and licenses: Academic/Nonprofit Terms; Industry Terms: Not Available to Industry
How to cite: pIND WS full (heatshock promotor) was a gift from Philip Leder (Addgene plasmid # 19275 ; http://n2t.net/addgene:19275 ; RRID:Addgene_19275)
